>Addgene plasmid #181730 | pAG426-GAL-Prepro-3x-Beta-Amyloid | addgene full sequence | sequence record 431127 | Addgene NGS Result
GACGAAAGGGCCTCGTGATACGCCTATTTTTATAGGTTAATGTCATGATAATAATGGTTTCTTAGTATGA
TCCAATATCAAAGGAAATGATAGCATTGAAGGATGAGACTAATCCAATTGAGGAGTGGCAGCATATAGAA
CAGCTAAAGGGTAGTGCTGAAGGAAGCATACGATACCCCGCATGGAATGGGATAATATCACAGGAGGTAC
TAGACTACCTTTCATCCTACATAAATAGACGCATATAAGTACGCATTTAAGCATAAACACGCACTATGCC
GTTCTTCTCATGTATATATATATACAGGCAACACGCAGATATAGGTGCGACGTGAACAGTGAGCTGTATG
TGCGCAGCTCGCGTTGCATTTTCGGAAGCGCTCGTTTTCGGAAACGCTTTGAAGTTCCTATTCCGAAGTT
CCTATTCTCTAGAAAGTATAGGAACTTCAGAGCGCTTTTGAAAACCAAAAGCGCTCTGAAGACGCACTTT
CAAAAAACCAAAAACGCACCGGACTGTAACGAGCTACTAAAATATTGCGAATACCGCTTCCACAAACATT
GCTCAAAAGTATCTCTTTGCTATATATCTCTGTGCTATATCCCTATATAACCTACCCATCCACCTTTCGC
TCCTTGAACTTGCATCTAAACTCGACCTCTACATTTTTTATGTTTATCTCTAGTATTACTCTTTAGACAA
AAAAATTGTAGTAAGAACTATTCATAGAGTGAATCGAAAACAATACGAAAATGTAAACATTTCCTATACG
TAGTATATAGAGACAAAATAGAAGAAACCGTTCATAATTTTCTGACCAATGAAGAATCATCAACGCTATC
ACTTTCTGTTCACAAAGTATGCGCAATCCACATCGGTATAGAATATAATCGGGGATGCCTTTATCTTGAA
AAAATGCACCCGCAGCTTCGCTAGTAATCAGTAAACGCGGGAAGTGGAGTCAGGCTTTTTTTATGGAAGA
GAAAATAGACACCAAAGTAGCCTTCTTCTAACCTTAACGGACCTACAGTGCAAAAAGTTATCAAGAGACT
GCATTATAGAGCGCACAAAGGAGAAAAAAAGTAATCTAAGATGCTTTGTTAGAAAAATAGCGCTCTCGGG
ATGCATTTTTGTAGAACAAAAAAGAAGTATAGATTCTTTGTTGGTAAAATAGCGCTCTCGCGTTGCATTT
CTGTTCTGTAAAAATGCAGCTCAGATTCTTTGTTTGAAAAATTAGCGCTCTCGCGTTGCATTTTTGTTTT
ACAAAAATGAAGCACAGATTCTTCGTTGGTAAAATAGCGCTTTCGCGTTGCATTTCTGTTCTGTAAAAAT
GCAGCTCAGATTCTTTGTTTGAAAAATTAGCGCTCTCGCGTTGCATTTTTGTTCTACAAAATGAAGCACA
GATGCTTCGTTCAGGTGGCACTTTTCGGGGAAATGTGCGCGGAACCCCTATTTGTTTATTTTTCTAAATA
CATTCAAATATGTATCCGCTCATGAGACAATAACCCTGATAAATGCTTCAATAATATTGAAAAAGGAAGA
GTATGAGTATTCAACATTTCCGTGTCGCCCTTATTCCCTTTTTTGCGGCATTTTGCCTTCCTGTTTTTGC
TCACCCAGAAACGCTGGTGAAAGTAAAAGATGCTGAAGATCAGTTGGGTGCACGAGTGGGTTACATCGAA
CTGGATCTCAACAGCGGTAAGATCCTTGAGAGTTTTCGCCCCGAAGAACGTTTTCCAATGATGAGCACTT
TTAAAGTTCTGCTATGTGGCGCGGTATTATCCCGTATTGACGCCGGGCAAGAGCAACTCGGTCGCCGCAT
ACACTATTCTCAGAATGACTTGGTTGAGTACTCACCAGTCACAGAAAAGCATCTTACGGATGGCATGACA
GTAAGAGAATTATGCAGTGCTGCCATAACCATGAGTGATAACACTGCGGCCAACTTACTTCTGACAACGA
TCGGAGGACCGAAGGAGCTAACCGCTTTTTTGCACAACATGGGGGATCATGTAACTCGCCTTGATCGTTG
GGAACCGGAGCTGAATGAAGCCATACCAAACGACGAGCGTGACACCACGATGCCTGTAGCAATGGCAACA
ACGTTGCGCAAACTATTAACTGGCGAACTACTTACTCTAGCTTCCCGGCAACAATTAATAGACTGGATGG
AGGCGGATAAAGTTGCAGGACCACTTCTGCGCTCGGCCCTTCCGGCTGGCTGGTTTATTGCTGATAAATC
TGGAGCCGGTGAGCGTGGGTCTCGCGGTATCATTGCAGCACTGGGGCCAGATGGTAAGCCCTCCCGTATC
GTAGTTATCTACACGACGGGGAGTCAGGCAACTATGGATGAACGAAATAGACAGATCGCTGAGATAGGTG
CCTCACTGATTAAGCATTGGTAACTGTCAGACCAAGTTTACTCATATATACTTTAGATTGATTTAAAACT
TCATTTTTAATTTAAAAGGATCTAGGTGAAGATCCTTTTTGATAATCTCATGACCAAAATCCCTTAACGT
GAGTTTTCGTTCCACTGAGCGTCAGACCCCGTAGAAAAGATCAAAGGATCTTCTTGAGATCCTTTTTTTC
TGCGCGTAATCTGCTGCTTGCAAACAAAAAAACCACCGCTACCAGCGGTGGTTTGTTTGCCGGATCAAGA
GCTACCAACTCTTTTTCCGAAGGTAACTGGCTTCAGCAGAGCGCAGATACCAAATACTGTTCTTCTAGTG
TAGCCGTAGTTAGGCCACCACTTCAAGAACTCTGTAGCACCGCCTACATACCTCGCTCTGCTAATCCTGT
TACCAGTGGCTGCTGCCAGTGGCGATAAGTCGTGTCTTACCGGGTTGGACTCAAGACGATAGTTACCGGA
TAAGGCGCAGCGGTCGGGCTGAACGGGGGGTTCGTGCACACAGCCCAGCTTGGAGCGAACGACCTACACC
GAACTGAGATACCTACAGCGTGAGCTATGAGAAAGCGCCACGCTTCCCGAAGGGAGAAAGGCGGACAGGT
ATCCGGTAAGCGGCAGGGTCGGAACAGGAGAGCGCACGAGGGAGCTTCCAGGGGGAAACGCCTGGTATCT
TTATAGTCCTGTCGGGTTTCGCCACCTCTGACTTGAGCGTCGATTTTTGTGATGCTCGTCAGGGGGGCGG
AGCCTATGGAAAAACGCCAGCAACGCGGCCTTTTTACGGTTCCTGGCCTTTTGCTGGCCTTTTGCTCACA
TGTTCTTTCCTGCGTTATCCCCTGATTCTGTGGATAACCGTATTACCGCCTTTGAGTGAGCTGATACCGC
TCGCCGCAGCCGAACGACCGAGCGCAGCGAGTCAGTGAGCGAGGAAGCGGAAGAGCGCCCAATACGCAAA
CCGCCTCTCCCCGCGCGTTGGCCGATTCATTAATGCAGCTGGCACGACAGGTTTCCCGACTGGAAAGCGG
GCAGTGAGCGCAACGCAATTAATGTGAGTTAGCTCACTCATTAGGCACCCCAGGCTTTACACTTTATGCT
TCCGGCTCGTATGTTGTGTGGAATTGTGAGCGGATAACAATTTCACACAGGAAACAGCTATGACCATGAT
TACGCCAAGCGCGCAATTAACCCTCACTAAAGGGAACAAAAGCTGGAGCTCTAGTACGGATTAGAAGCCG
CCGAGCGGGTGACAGCCCTCCGAAGGAAGACTCTCCTCCGTGCGTCCTCGTCTTCACCGGTCGCGTTCCT
GAAACGCAGATGTGCCTCGCGCCGCACTGCTCCGAACAATAAAGATTCTACAATACTAGCTTTTATGGTT
ATGAAGAGGAAAAATTGGCAGTAACCTGGCCCCACAAACCTTCAAATGAACGAATCAAATTAACAACCAT
AGGATGATAATGCGATTAGTTTTTTAGCCTTATTTCTGGGGTAATTAATCAGCGAAGCGATGATTTTTGA
TCTATTAACAGATATATAAATGCAAAAACTGCATAACCACTTTAACTAATACTTTCAACATTTTCGGTTT
GTATTACTTCTTATTCAAATGTAATAAAAGTATCAACAAAAAATTGTTAATATACCTCTATACTTTAACG
TCAAGGAGAAAAAACCCCGGATTCTAGAACTAGTGGATCCCCCATCACAAGTTTGTACAAAAAAGCAGGC
TACAAAATGAGATTTCCCAGTATATTTACCGCTGTCCTGTTCGCTGCATCCTCCGCTCTGGCCGCCCCGG
TTAATACGACTACCGAGGACGAGACAGCGCAAATCCCCGCAGAAGCTGTCATCGGTTATCTGGATCTTGA
GGGCGATTTTGACGTCGCCGTGCTGCCCTTCTCAAACAGTACAAATAATGGGCTGCTTTTCATTAACACA
ACCATTGCGAGCATAGCTGCTAAAGAAGAAGGAGTTTCACTCGACAAAAGGGAAGCAGAGGCC
[126 nt withheld, positions 4404-4529]
AAACGGGAGGCAGACGCAGAAGCG
[126 nt withheld, positions 4554-4679]
AAAAGGGAGGCAGATGCAGAAGCA
[126 nt withheld, positions 4704-4829]
TGAAACCCAGCTTTCTTGTACAAAGTGGTGATGGGCTGCAGGAATTCGATATCAAGCTTATCGATACCGT
CGACCTCGAGTCATGTAATTAGTTATGTCACGCTTACATTCACGCCCTCCCCCCACATCCGCTCTAACCG
AAAAGGAAGGAGTTAGACAACCTGAAGTCTAGGTCCCTATTTATTTTTTTATAGTTATGTTAGTATTAAG
AACGTTATTTATATTTCAAATTTTTCTTTTTTTTCTGTACAGACGCGTGTACGCATGTAACATTATACTG
AAAACCTTGCTTGAGAAGGTTTTGGGACGCTCGAAGGCTTTAATTTGCGGCCGGTACCCAATTCGCCCTA
TAGTGAGTCGTATTACGCGCGCTCACTGGCCGTCGTTTTACAACGTCGTGACTGGGAAAACCCTGGCGTT
ACCCAACTTAATCGCCTTGCAGCACATCCCCCTTTCGCCAGCTGGCGTAATAGCGAAGAGGCCCGCACCG
ATCGCCCTTCCCAACAGTTGCGCAGCCTGAATGGCGAATGG
[124 nt withheld, positions 5361-5484]
C
[91 nt withheld, positions 5486-5576]
A
[49 nt withheld, positions 5578-5626]
CCTTTGACGTTGGAGTCCACGTTCTTT
[37 nt withheld, positions 5654-5690]
ACCCTATCTCGGTCTATTCTTTTGATTTATAAGGGATTTTGCCGATTTCGGCCTATTGGTTAAAAAATGA
GCTGATTTAACAAAAATTTAACGCGAATTTTAACAAAATATTAACGCTTACAATTTCCTGATGCGGTATT
TTCTCCTTACGCATCTGTGCGGTATTTCACACCGCATAGGGTAATAACTGATATAATTAAATTGAAGCTC
TAATTTGTGAGTTTAGTATACATGCATTTACTTATAATACAGTTTTTTAGTTTTGCTGGCCGCATCTTCT
CAAATATGCTTCCCAGCCTGCTTTTCTGTAACGTTCACCCTCTACCTTAGCATCCCTTCCCTTTGCAAAT
AGTCCTCTTCCAACAATAATAATGTCAGATCCTGTAGAGACCACATCATCCACGGTTCTATACTGTTGAC
CCAATGCGTCTCCCTTGTCATCTAAACCCACACCGGGTGTCATAATCAACCAATCGTAACCTTCATCTCT
TCCACCCATGTCTCTTTGAGCAATAAAGCCGATAACAAAATCTTTGTCGCTCTTCGCAATGTCAACAGTA
CCCTTAGTATATTCTCCAGTAGATAGGGAGCCCTTGCATGACAATTCTGCTAACATCAAAAGGCCTCTAG
GTTCCTTTGTTACTTCTTCTGCCGCCTGCTTCAAACCGCTAACAATACCTGGGCCCACCACACCGTGTGC
ATTCGTAATGTCTGCCCATTCTGCTATTCTGTATACACCCGCAGAGTACTGCAATTTGACTGTATTACCA
ATGTCAGCAAATTTTCTGTCTTCGAAGAGTAAAAAATTGTACTTGGCGGATAATGCCTTTAGCGGCTTAA
CTGTGCCCTCCATGGAAAAATCAGTCAAGATATCCACATGTGTTTTTAGTAAACAAATTTTGGGACCTAA
TGCTTCAACTAACTCCAGTAATTCCTTGGTGGTACGAACATCCAATGAAGCACACAAGTTTGTTTGCTTT
TCGTGCATGATATTAAATAGCTTGGCAGCAACAGGACTAGGATGAGTAGCAGCACGTTCCTTATATGTAG
CTTTCGACATGATTTATCTTCGTTTCCTGCAGGTTTTTGTTCTGTGCAGTTGGGTTAAGAATACTGGGCA
ATTTCATGTTTCTTCAACACTACATATGCGTATATATACCAATCTAAGTCTGTGCTCCTTCCTTCGTTCT
TCCTTCTGTTCGGAGATTACCGAATCAAAAAAATTTCAAGGAAACCGAAATCAAAAAAAAGAATAAAAAA
AAAATGATGAATTGAAAAGGTGGTATGGTGCACTCTCAGTACAATCTGCTCTGATGCCGCATAGTTAAGC
CAGCCCCGACACCCGCCAACACCCGCTGACGCGCCCTGACGGGCTTGTCTGCTCCCGGCATCCGCTTACA
GACAAGCTGTGACCGTCTCCGGGAGCTGCATGTGTCAGAGGTTTTCACCGTCATCACCGAAACGCGCGA
Features (pLannotate 1.2.2; 25 found; start..end, strand, type, name):
     69..1411    +  rep_origin     2μ ori: yeast 2μ plasmid origin of replication
   1438..1542    +  promoter       AmpR promoter: bla
   1543..2403    +  CDS            AmpR: β-lactamase; bla; confers resistance to ampicillin, carbenicillin, and related antibiotics
   2574..3162    +  rep_origin     ori: high-copy-number ColE1/pMB1/pBR322/pUC origin of replication
   3345..3437    +  CDS            lacI (fragment): lac repressor; lacI; The lac repressor binds to the lac operator to inhibit transcription in E. coli. This inhibition can be relieved by adding lactose or isopropyl-β-D-thiogalactopyranoside (IPTG).
   3450..3471    +  protein_bind   CAP binding site: CAP binding activates transcription in the presence of cAMP. E. coli catabolite activator protein
   3486..3516    +  promoter       lac promoter: promoter for the E. coli lac operon
   3524..3540    +  protein_bind   lac operator: The lac repressor binds to the lac operator to inhibit transcription in E. coli. This inhibition can be relieved by adding lactose or isopropyl-β-D-thiogalactopyranoside (IPTG). lac repressor encoded by lacI
   3585..3603    +  promoter       T3 promoter: promoter for bacteriophage T3 RNA polymerase
   3627..4068    +  promoter       GAL1 promoter: S. cerevisiae GAL1; inducible promoter, regulated by Gal4
   4083..4103    +  misc_feature   MCS (fragment): pBluescript multiple cloning site
   4107..4131    +  protein_bind   attB1: mutant version of attB; recombination site for the Gateway® BP reaction BP Clonase™
   4137..4403    +  CDS            MF(ALPHA)1 (fragment): MFAL1_YEAST - Also known as MF-ALPHA-1, MFAL1. Experimental evidence at protein level: Swiss-Prot protein existence level 1. The active factor is excreted into the culture medium by haploid cells of the alpha mating type and acts on cells of the opposite mating type (type A). It mediates the conjugation process between the two types by inhibiting the initiation of DNA synthesis in type a cells and synchronizing them with type alpha. From Saccharomyces cerevisiae (strain ATCC 204508 / S288c) (Baker's yeast).
   4404..4523    +  CDS            APP (sequence withheld): A4_FELCA - Experimental evidence at protein level: Swiss-Prot protein existence level 1. Functions as a cell surface receptor and performs physiological functions on the surface of neurons relevant to neurite growth, neuronal adhesion and axonogenesis. Interaction between APP molecules on neighboring cells promotes synaptogenesis. Involved in cell mobility and transcription regulation through protein-protein interactions (By similarity). Can promote transcription activation through binding to APBB1-KAT5 and inhibit Notch signaling through interaction with Numb (By similarity). Couples to apopt
   4834..4858    -  protein_bind   attB2: mutant version of attB; recombination site for the Gateway® BP reaction BP Clonase™
   4862..4909    +  misc_feature   MCS (fragment): pBluescript multiple cloning site
   4910..5157    +  terminator     CYC1 terminator: S. cerevisiae CYC1; transcription terminator for CYC1
   5176..5194    -  promoter       T7 promoter: promoter for bacteriophage T7 RNA polymerase
   5202..5357    +  CDS            lacZα (fragment): LacZα fragment of β-galactosidase; lacZ fragment
   5361..5789    +  rep_origin     f1 ori (sequence partly withheld): f1 bacteriophage origin of replication; arrow indicates direction of (+) strand synthesis
   5817..5868    -  misc_feature   bom (fragment): basis of mobility region from pBR322
   5947..6750    -  CDS            URA3: orotidine-5'-phosphate decarboxylase, required for uracil biosynthesis; S. cerevisiae URA3; yeast auxotrophic marker, counterselectable with 5-fluoroorotic acid (5-FOA)
   6751..6966    -  promoter       URA3 promoter: S. cerevisiae URA3
   6974..7023    -  misc_feature   bom (fragment): basis of mobility region from pBR322
   7125..1       -  CDS            rop (fragment) (across the origin): Rop protein, which maintains plasmids at low copy number; rop
