[The description below was written by a language model from this plasmid's Addgene catalogue record and pLannotate feature annotations shown in this document.]
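Description:
pAG426-GAL-Prepro-3x-Beta-Amyloid is a yeast expression plasmid built on the pAG426-GAL-ccdB Gateway destination backbone, a high-copy episomal shuttle vector for Saccharomyces cerevisiae. In yeast it replicates through the 2μ origin and is selected by the URA3 auxotrophic marker, which also allows counterselection with 5-FOA. In E. coli it is maintained through a high-copy ColE1/pUC-type origin with ampicillin resistance (β-lactamase). An f1 origin, T3 and T7 promoters, and fragments of the lac region and pBluescript polylinker are carried over from the parental backbone and play no role in yeast expression.

The expression cassette places the insert between the GAL1 promoter and the CYC1 terminator. Transcription is therefore controlled by Gal4 and switched on by galactose. The insert was introduced by Gateway recombination and is flanked by attB1 and attB2 sites, having replaced the ccdB cassette of the parent vector. It begins with a fragment of the yeast MFα1 (alpha mating factor) coding sequence, corresponding to the "prepro" leader. This leader normally directs a fused protein into the secretory pathway. It is joined directly to sequence matching the amyloid precursor protein, which the record lists as human beta-amyloid. The name indicates three copies of the beta-amyloid unit. The automated annotation marks only one APP-matching segment, leaving about 300 nt unannotated before attB2, which presumably holds the remaining repeats and any linkers, though the table does not confirm this.

The stated purpose is galactose-inducible expression of Prepro-3x-Beta-Amyloid in yeast. The record does not describe specific downstream assays.
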