Addgene plasmid #181730: pAG426-GAL-Prepro-3x-Beta-Amyloid
Purpose: Galactose inducible expression of Prepro-3x-Beta-Amyloid
Depositing lab: Alejandro Chavez. Depositing organization: Columbia University.
Backbone
  Vector backbone: pAG426-GAL-ccdb
  Vector type: Yeast Expression
Growth in bacteria
  Bacterial resistance: Ampicillin, 100 μg/mL
  Growth temperature: 30°C
  Growth strain: NEB Stable
  Copy number: High Copy
Gene/Insert
  Gene/Insert name: Prepro-3x-Beta-Amyloid
  Species: H. sapiens (human)
  Cloning method: Gateway Cloning
Terms and licenses: Academic/Nonprofit Terms; Industry Terms: Not Available to Industry
How to cite: pAG426-GAL-Prepro-3x-Beta-Amyloid was a gift from Alejandro Chavez (Addgene plasmid # 181730 ; http://n2t.net/addgene:181730 ; RRID:Addgene_181730)
