>Addgene plasmid #181730 | pAG426-GAL-Prepro-3x-Beta-Amyloid | depositor partial sequence | sequence record 351435 | Insert Sequence
ATGAGATTTCCCAGTATATTTACCGCTGTCCTGTTCGCTGCATCCTCCGCTCTGGCCGCCCCGGTTAATA
CGACTACCGAGGACGAGACAGCGCAAATCCCCGCAGAAGCTGTCATCGGTTATCTGGATCTTGAGGGCGA
TTTTGACGTCGCCGTGCTGCCCTTCTCAAACAGTACAAATAATGGGCTGCTTTTCATTAACACAACCATT
GCGAGCATAGCTGCTAAAGAAGAAGGAGTTTCACTCGACAAAAGGGAAGCAGAGGCC
[126 nt withheld, positions 268-393]
AAACGGGAGGCAGACGCAGAAGCG
[126 nt withheld, positions 418-543]
AAAAGGGAGGCAGATGCAGAAGCA
[126 nt withheld, positions 568-693]
TGA
